>Addgene plasmid #172614 | pcDNA3.1-2xFLAG-2xSTREP-CDK6 | addgene full sequence | sequence record 340106 | Addgene NGS Result
GACGGATCGGGAGATCTCCCGATCCCCTATGGTGCACTCTCAGTACAATCTGCTCTGATGCCGCATAGTT
AAGCCAGTATCTGCTCCCTGCTTGTGTGTTGGAGGTCGCTGAGTAGTGCGCGAGCAAAATTTAAGCTACA
ACAAGGCAAGGCTTGACCGACAATTGCATGAAGAATCTGCTTAGGGTTAGGCGTTTTGCGCTGCTTCGCG
ATGTACGGGCCAGATATACGCGTTGACATTGATTATTGACTAGTTATTAATAGTAATCAATTACGGGGTC
ATTAGTTCATAGCCCATATATGGAGTTCCGCGTTACATAACTTACGGTAAATGGCCCGCCTGGCTGACCG
CCCAACGACCCCCGCCCATTGACGTCAATAATGACGTATGTTCCCATAGTAACGCCAATAGGGACTTTCC
ATTGACGTCAATGGGTGGAGTATTTACGGTAAACTGCCCACTTGGCAGTACATCAAGTGTATCATATGCC
AAGTACGCCCCCTATTGACGTCAATGACGGTAAATGGCCCGCCTGGCATTATGCCCAGTACATGACCTTA
TGGGACTTTCCTACTTGGCAGTACATCTACGTATTAGTCATCGCTATTACCATGGTGATGCGGTTTTGGC
AGTACATCAATGGGCGTGGATAGCGGTTTGACTCACGGGGATTTCCAAGTCTCCACCCCATTGACGTCAA
TGGGAGTTTGTTTTGGCACCAAAATCAACGGGACTTTCCAAAATGTCGTAACAACTCCGCCCCATTGACG
CAAATGGGCGGTAGGCGTGTACGGTGGGAGGTCTATATAAGCAGAGCTCTCTGGCTAACTAGAGAACCCA
CTGCTTACTGGCTTATCGAAATTAATACGACTCACTATAGGGAGACCCAAGCTGGCTAGCGTTTAAACTT
AAGCTTACCATGGACTACAAGGACGACGATGACAAGGTACCAGGATCTGGGGATTATAAAGATGATGATG
ATAAAGGGTCGGCCGCCAGCTGGAGCCACCCTCAGTTCGAGAAGGGAGGAGGAAGCGGCGGAGGCAGCGG
AGGAGGAAGCTGGAGCCACCCGCAGTTCGAGAAAGGAGCTGGATCCGAGAAGGACGGCCTGTGCCGCGCT
GACCAGCAGTACGAATGCGTGGCGGAGATCGGGGAGGGCGCCTATGGGAAGGTGTTCAAGGCCCGCGACT
TGAAGAACGGAGGCCGTTTCGTGGCGTTGAAGCGCGTGCGGGTGCAGACCGGCGAGGAGGGCATGCCGCT
CTCCACCATCCGCGAGGTGGCGGTGCTGAGGCACCTGGAGACCTTCGAGCACCCCAACGTGGTCAGGTTG
TTTGATGTGTGCACAGTGTCACGAACAGACAGAGAAACCAAACTAACTTTAGTGTTTGAACATGTCGATC
AAGACTTGACCACTTACTTGGATAAAGTTCCAGAGCCTGGAGTGCCCACTGAAACCATAAAGGATATGAT
GTTTCAGCTTCTCCGAGGTCTGGACTTTCTTCATTCACACCGAGTAGTGCATCGCGATCTAAAACCACAG
AACATTCTGGTGACCAGCAGCGGACAAATAAAACTCGCTGACTTCGGCCTTGCCCGCATCTATAGTTTCC
AGATGGCTCTAACCTCAGTGGTCGTCACGCTGTGGTACAGAGCACCCGAAGTCTTGCTCCAGTCCAGCTA
CGCCACCCCCGTGGATCTCTGGAGTGTTGGCTGCATATTTGCAGAAATGTTTCGTAGAAAGCCTCTTTTT
CGTGGAAGTTCAGATGTTGATCAACTAGGAAAAATCTTGGACGTGATTGGACTCCCAGGAGAAGAAGACT
GGCCTAGAGATGTTGCCCTTCCCAGGCAGGCTTTTCATTCAAAATCTGCCCAACCAATTGAGAAGTTTGT
AACAGATATCGATGAACTAGGCAAAGACCTACTTCTGAAGTGTTTGACATTTAACCCAGCCAAAAGAATA
TCTGCCTACAGTGCCCTGTCTCACCCATACTTCCAGGACCTGGAAAGGTGCAAAGAAAACCTGGATTCCC
ACCTGCCGCCCAGCCAGAACACCTCGGAGCTGAATACAGCCTGACTCGAGTCTAGAGGGCCCGTTTAAAC
CCGCTGATCAGCCTCGACTGTGCCTTCTAGTTGCCAGCCATCTGTTGTTTGCCCCTCCCCCGTGCCTTCC
TTGACCCTGGAAGGTGCCACTCCCACTGTCCTTTCCTAATAAAATGAGGAAATTGCATCGCATTGTCTGA
GTAGGTGTCATTCTATTCTGGGGGGTGGGGTGGGGCAGGACAGCAAGGGGGAGGATTGGGAAGACAATAG
CAGGCATGCTGGGGATGCGGTGGGCTCTATGGCTTCTGAGGCGGAAAGAACCAGCTGGGGCTCTAGGGGG
TATCCCC
[124 nt withheld, positions 2388-2511]
C
[91 nt withheld, positions 2513-2603]
A
[49 nt withheld, positions 2605-2653]
CCTTTGACGTTGGAGTCCACGTTCTTT
[37 nt withheld, positions 2681-2717]
ACCCTATCTCGGTCTATTCTTTTGATTTATAAGGGATTTTGCCGATTTCGGCCTATTGGTTAAAAAATGA
GCTGATTTAACAAAAATTTAACGCGAATTAATTCTGTGGAATGTGTGTCAGTTAGGGTGTGGAAAGTCCC
CAGGCTCCCCAGCAGGCAGAAGTATGCAAAGCATGCATCTCAATTAGTCAGCAACCAGGTGTGGAAAGTC
CCCAGGCTCCCCAGCAGGCAGAAGTATGCAAAGCATGCATCTCAATTAGTCAGCAACCATAGTCCCGCCC
CTAACTCCGCCCATCCCGCCCCTAACTCCGCCCAGTTCCGCCCATTCTCCGCCCCATGGCTGACTAATTT
TTTTTATTTATGCAGAGGCCGAGGCCGCCTCTGCCTCTGAGCTATTCCAGAAGTAGTGAGGAGGCTTTTT
TGGAGGCCTAGGCTTTTGCAAAAAGCTCCCGGGAGCTTGTATATCCATTTTCGGATCTGATCAAGAGACA
GGATGAGGATCGTTTCGCATGATTGAACAAGATGGATTGCACGCAGGTTCTCCGGCCGCTTGGGTGGAGA
GGCTATTCGGCTATGACTGGGCACAACAGACAATCGGCTGCTCTGATGCCGCCGTGTTCCGGCTGTCAGC
GCAGGGGCGCCCGGTTCTTTTTGTCAAGACCGACCTGTCCGGTGCCCTGAATGAACTGCAGGACGAGGCA
GCGCGGCTATCGTGGCTGGCCACGACGGGCGTTCCTTGCGCAGCTGTGCTCGACGTTGTCACTGAAGCGG
GAAGGGACTGGCTGCTATTGGGCGAAGTGCCGGGGCAGGATCTCCTGTCATCTCACCTTGCTCCTGCCGA
GAAAGTATCCATCATGGCTGATGCAATGCGGCGGCTGCATACGCTTGATCCGGCTACCTGCCCATTCGAC
CACCAAGCGAAACATCGCATCGAGCGAGCACGTACTCGGATGGAAGCCGGTCTTGTCGATCAGGATGATC
TGGACGAAGAGCATCAGGGGCTCGCGCCAGCCGAACTGTTCGCCAGGCTCAAGGCGCGCATGCCCGACGG
CGAGGATCTCGTCGTGACCCATGGCGATGCCTGCTTGCCGAATATCATGGTGGAAAATGGCCGCTTTTCT
GGATTCATCGACTGTGGCCGGCTGGGTGTGGCGGACCGCTATCAGGACATAGCGTTGGCTACCCGTGATA
TTGCTGAAGAGCTTGGCGGCGAATGGGCTGACCGCTTCCTCGTGCTTTACGGTATCGCCGCTCCCGATTC
GCAGCGCATCGCCTTCTATCGCCTTCTTGACGAGTTCTTCTGAGCGGGACTCTGGGGTTCGAAATGACCG
ACCAAGCGACGCCCAACCTGCCATCACGAGATTTCGATTCCACCGCCGCCTTCTATGAAAGGTTGGGCTT
CGGAATCGTTTTCCGGGACGCCGGCTGGATGATCCTCCAGCGCGGGGATCTCATGCTGGAGTTCTTCGCC
CACCCCAACTTGTTTATTGCAGCTTATAATGGTTACAAATAAAGCAATAGCATCACAAATTTCACAAATA
AAGCATTTTTTTCACTGCATTCTAGTTGTGGTTTGTCCAAACTCATCAATGTATCTTATCATGTCTGTAT
ACCGTCGACCTCTAGCTAGAGCTTGGCGTAATCATGGTCATAGCTGTTTCCTGTGTGAAATTGTTATCCG
CTCACAATTCCACACAACATACGAGCCGGAAGCATAAAGTGTAAAGCCTGGGGTGCCTAATGAGTGAGCT
AACTCACATTAATTGCGTTGCGCTCACTGCCCGCTTTCCAGTCGGGAAACCTGTCGTGCCAGCTGCATTA
ATGAATCGGCCAACGCGCGGGGAGAGGCGGTTTGCGTATTGGGCGCTCTTCCGCTTCCTCGCTCACTGAC
TCGCTGCGCTCGGTCGTTCGGCTGCGGCGAGCGGTATCAGCTCACTCAAAGGCGGTAATACGGTTATCCA
CAGAATCAGGGGATAACGCAGGAAAGAACATGTGAGCAAAAGGCCAGCAAAAGGCCAGGAACCGTAAAAA
GGCCGCGTTGCTGGCGTTTTTCCATAGGCTCCGCCCCCCTGACGAGCATCACAAAAATCGACGCTCAAGT
CAGAGGTGGCGAAACCCGACAGGACTATAAAGATACCAGGCGTTTCCCCCTGGAAGCTCCCTCGTGCGCT
CTCCTGTTCCGACCCTGCCGCTTACCGGATACCTGTCCGCCTTTCTCCCTTCGGGAAGCGTGGCGCTTTC
TCATAGCTCACGCTGTAGGTATCTCAGTTCGGTGTAGGTCGTTCGCTCCAAGCTGGGCTGTGTGCACGAA
CCCCCCGTTCAGCCCGACCGCTGCGCCTTATCCGGTAACTATCGTCTTGAGTCCAACCCGGTAAGACACG
ACTTATCGCCACTGGCAGCAGCCACTGGTAACAGGATTAGCAGAGCGAGGTATGTAGGCGGTGCTACAGA
GTTCTTGAAGTGGTGGCCTAACTACGGCTACACTAGAAGAACAGTATTTGGTATCTGCGCTCTGCTGAAG
CCAGTTACCTTCGGAAAAAGAGTTGGTAGCTCTTGATCCGGCAAACAAACCACCGCTGGTAGCGGTGGTT
TTTTTGTTTGCAAGCAGCAGATTACGCGCAGAAAAAAAGGATCTCAAGAAGATCCTTTGATCTTTTCTAC
GGGGTCTGACGCTCAGTGGAACGAAAACTCACGTTAAGGGATTTTGGTCATGAGATTATCAAAAAGGATC
TTCACCTAGATCCTTTTAAATTAAAAATGAAGTTTTAAATCAATCTAAAGTATATATGAGTAAACTTGGT
CTGACAGTTACCAATGCTTAATCAGTGAGGCACCTATCTCAGCGATCTGTCTATTTCGTTCATCCATAGT
TGCCTGACTCCCCGTCGTGTAGATAACTACGATACGGGAGGGCTTACCATCTGGCCCCAGTGCTGCAATG
ATACCGCGAGACCCACGCTCACCGGCTCCAGATTTATCAGCAATAAACCAGCCAGCCGGAAGGGCCGAGC
GCAGAAGTGGTCCTGCAACTTTATCCGCCTCCATCCAGTCTATTAATTGTTGCCGGGAAGCTAGAGTAAG
TAGTTCGCCAGTTAATAGTTTGCGCAACGTTGTTGCCATTGCTACAGGCATCGTGGTGTCACGCTCGTCG
TTTGGTATGGCTTCATTCAGCTCCGGTTCCCAACGATCAAGGCGAGTTACATGATCCCCCATGTTGTGCA
AAAAAGCGGTTAGCTCCTTCGGTCCTCCGATCGTTGTCAGAAGTAAGTTGGCCGCAGTGTTATCACTCAT
GGTTATGGCAGCACTGCATAATTCTCTTACTGTCATGCCATCCGTAAGATGCTTTTCTGTGACTGGTGAG
TACTCAACCAAGTCATTCTGAGAATAGTGTATGCGGCGACCGAGTTGCTCTTGCCCGGCGTCAATACGGG
ATAATACCGCGCCACATAGCAGAACTTTAAAAGTGCTCATCATTGGAAAACGTTCTTCGGGGCGAAAACT
CTCAAGGATCTTACCGCTGTTGAGATCCAGTTCGATGTAACCCACTCGTGCACCCAACTGATCTTCAGCA
TCTTTTACTTTCACCAGCGTTTCTGGGTGAGCAAAAACAGGAAGGCAAAATGCCGCAAAAAAGGGAATAA
GGGCGACACGGAAATGTTGAATACTCATACTCTTCCTTTTTCAATATTATTGAAGCATTTATCAGGGTTA
TTGTCTCATGAGCGGATACATATTTGAATGTATTTAGAAAAATAAACAAATAGGGGTTCCGCGCACATTT
CCCCGAAAAGTGCCACCTGACGTC
Features (pLannotate 1.2.2; 22 found; start..end, strand, type, name):
     28..80      -  misc_feature   bom (fragment): basis of mobility region from pBR322
    235..614     +  enhancer       CMV enhancer: human cytomegalovirus immediate early enhancer
    615..818     +  promoter       CMV promoter: human cytomegalovirus (CMV) immediate early promoter
    814..847     +  LTR            5' LTR (truncated) (fragment): truncated 5' long terminal repeat (LTR) from HIV-1
    863..881     +  promoter       T7 promoter: promoter for bacteriophage T7 RNA polymerase
    926..946     +  CDS            FLAG (fragment): FLAG® epitope tag, followed by an enterokinase cleavage site
   1061..1080    +  CDS            Strep-Tag II (fragment): peptide that binds Strep-Tactin®, an engineered form of streptavidin
   1097..2071    +  CDS            CDK6: CDK6_HUMAN - Also known as CDKN6. Experimental evidence at protein level: Swiss-Prot protein existence level 1. Serine/threonine-protein kinase involved in the control of the cell cycle and differentiation; promotes G1/S transition. Phosphorylates pRB/RB1 and NPM1. Interacts with D-type G1 cyclins during interphase at G1 to form a pRB/RB1 kinase and controls the entrance into the cell cycle. Involved in initiation and maintenance of cell cycle exit during cell differentiation; prevents cell proliferation and regulates negatively cell differentiation, but is required for the proliferation of sp
   2118..2342    +  polyA_signal   bGH poly(A) signal: bovine growth hormone polyadenylation signal
   2346..2367    +  promoter       SV40 promoter (fragment): SV40 enhancer and early promoter
   2388..2816    +  rep_origin     f1 ori (sequence partly withheld): f1 bacteriophage origin of replication; arrow indicates direction of (+) strand synthesis
   2830..3159    +  promoter       SV40 promoter: SV40 enhancer and early promoter
   3226..4017    +  CDS            neo: KKA2_KLEPN - Also known as kan, nptII. Experimental evidence at protein level: Swiss-Prot protein existence level 1. Resistance to kanamycin, neomycin, paromomycin, ribostamycin, butirosin and gentamicin B. From Klebsiella pneumoniae.
   4041..4199    +  CDS            ble (fragment): BLE_KLEPN - Experimental evidence at protein level: Swiss-Prot protein existence level 1. Binding protein with a strong affinity to the bleomycin family of antibiotics. Binds to CL990; an antimitotic-antibiotic compound. From Klebsiella pneumoniae.
   4194..4315    +  polyA_signal   SV40 poly(A) signal: SV40 polyadenylation signal
   4388..4404    -  protein_bind   lac operator: The lac repressor binds to the lac operator to inhibit transcription in E. coli. This inhibition can be relieved by adding lactose or isopropyl-β-D-thiogalactopyranoside (IPTG). lac repressor encoded by lacI
   4412..4442    -  promoter       lac promoter: promoter for the E. coli lac operon
   4457..4478    -  protein_bind   CAP binding site: CAP binding activates transcription in the presence of cAMP. E. coli catabolite activator protein
   4491..4583    -  CDS            lacI (fragment): lac repressor; lacI; The lac repressor binds to the lac operator to inhibit transcription in E. coli. This inhibition can be relieved by adding lactose or isopropyl-β-D-thiogalactopyranoside (IPTG).
   4766..5354    -  rep_origin     ori: high-copy-number ColE1/pMB1/pBR322/pUC origin of replication
   5525..6385    -  CDS            AmpR: β-lactamase; bla; confers resistance to ampicillin, carbenicillin, and related antibiotics
   6386..6490    -  promoter       AmpR promoter: bla
