[The description below was written by a language model from this plasmid's Addgene catalogue record and pLannotate feature annotations shown in this document.]
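Description:
pcDNA3.1-2xFLAG-2xSTREP-CDK6 is a mammalian expression plasmid of about 6.5 kb, built on the Invitrogen pcDNA3.1 backbone, that produces human cyclin-dependent kinase 6 (CDK6) carrying a tandem affinity tag at its N terminus. In E. coli it is maintained at high copy through a ColE1/pUC-type origin and selected with ampicillin via the β-lactamase gene and its native promoter. An f1 phage origin is also present, as are short lac promoter/operator and other backbone remnants that have no evident role in expression. For mammalian cells, an SV40 early promoter drives a neomycin phosphotransferase cassette ending in an SV40 polyadenylation signal, allowing G418 selection of stable transfectants.

The expression unit consists of the CMV immediate-early enhancer and promoter, a T7 promoter just downstream (usable for in vitro transcription), the tag-CDK6 open reading frame, and the bovine growth hormone polyadenylation signal. The catalogue entry describes the tag as 2xFLAG-2xSTREP. The automated annotation picks up only one FLAG fragment and one Strep-Tag II fragment upstream of the CDK6 coding sequence, but their spacing is compatible with repeated tag units between them. The cloning sites used are not recorded. A short annotated HIV-1 LTR fragment overlapping the end of the CMV promoter, and a partial ble hit after neo, appear to be similarity matches within backbone sequence rather than functional elements.

CDK6 partners with D-type cyclins to phosphorylate RB and promote G1/S progression. The dual FLAG/Strep tag supports immunodetection and one- or two-step affinity purification of CDK6 and its binding partners. The plasmid was deposited in connection with a study of how the CRL4(AMBRA1) ubiquitin ligase regulates D-type cyclins.
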