Addgene plasmid #172614: pcDNA3.1-2xFLAG-2xSTREP-CDK6
Purpose: Expresses 2xFLAG-2xSTREP-tagged CDK6 in mammalian cells
Depositing lab: Michele Pagano. Depositing organization: NYU Grossman School of Medicine. Publication: CRL4(AMBRA1) is a master regulator of D-type cyclins. Simoneschi D, Rona G, Zhou N, Jeong YT, Jiang S, Milletti G, Arbini AA, O'Sullivan A, Wang AA, Nithikasem S, Keegan S, Siu Y, Cianfanelli V, Maiani E, Nazio F, Cecconi F, Boccalatte F, Fenyo D, Jones DR, Busino L, Pagano M. Nature. 2021 Apr;592(7856):789-793. doi: 10.1038/s41586-021-03445-y. Epub 2021 Apr 14. PubMed 33854235.
Backbone
  Vector backbone: pcDNA3.1
  Backbone manufacturer: Invitrogen
  Vector type: Mammalian Expression
  Selectable markers: Neomycin (select with G418)
Growth in bacteria
  Bacterial resistance: Ampicillin, 100 μg/mL
  Growth temperature: 37°C
  Growth strain: DH5alpha
  Copy number: High Copy
Gene/Insert
  Gene/Insert name: CDK6 (alt name: cyclin-dependent kinase 6)
  Species: H. sapiens (human)
  Entrez Gene: CDK6 (a.k.a. MCPH12, PLSTIRE)
  Promoter: CMV
  Tag / fusion protein: 2xFLAG-2xSTREP (N terminal on insert)
  Cloning method: Restriction Enzyme; 5′ cloning site Unknown (unknown if destroyed); 3′ cloning site Unknown (unknown if destroyed)
  Sequencing primers: 5′ CMV Forward; 3′ BGH Reverse
Terms and licenses: Academic/Nonprofit Terms; Industry Terms: Not Available to Industry
How to cite: pcDNA3.1-2xFLAG-2xSTREP-CDK6 was a gift from Michele Pagano (Addgene plasmid # 172614 ; http://n2t.net/addgene:172614 ; RRID:Addgene_172614)
